>Addgene plasmid #176667 | pLib6.4B-Agam_557 | addgene full sequence | sequence record 348642 | Addgene NGS Result
GACGAAAGGGCCTCGTGATACGCCTATTTTTATAGGTTAATGTCATGATAATAATGGTTTCTTAGACGTC
AGGTGGCACTTTTCGGGGAAATGTGCGCGGAACCCCTATTTGTTTATTTTTCTAAATACATTCAAATATG
TATCCGCTCATGAGACAATAACCCTGATAAATGCTTCAATAATATTGAAAAAGGAAGAGTATGAGTATTC
AACATTTCCGTGTCGCCCTTATTCCCTTTTTTGCGGCATTTTGCCTTCCTGTTTTTGCTCACCCAGAAAC
GCTGGTGAAAGTAAAAGATGCTGAAGATCAGTTGGGTGCACGAGTGGGTTACATCGAACTGGATCTCAAC
AGCGGTAAGATCCTTGAGAGTTTTCGCCCCGAAGAACGTTTTCCAATGATGAGCACTTTTAAAGTTCTGC
TATGTGGCGCGGTATTATCCCGTATTGACGCCGGGCAAGAGCAACTCGGTCGCCGCATACACTATTCTCA
GAATGACTTGGTTGAGTACTCACCAGTCACAGAAAAGCATCTTACGGATGGCATGACAGTAAGAGAATTA
TGCAGTGCTGCCATAACCATGAGTGATAACACTGCGGCCAACTTACTTCTGACAACGATCGGAGGACCGA
AGGAGCTAACCGCTTTTTTGCACAACATGGGGGATCATGTAACTCGCCTTGATCGTTGGGAACCGGAGCT
GAATGAAGCCATACCAAACGACGAGCGTGACACCACGATGCCTGTAGCAATGGCAACAACGTTGCGCAAA
CTATTAACTGGCGAACTACTTACTCTAGCTTCCCGGCAACAATTAATAGACTGGATGGAGGCGGATAAAG
TTGCAGGACCACTTCTGCGCTCGGCCCTTCCGGCTGGCTGGTTTATTGCTGATAAATCTGGAGCCGGTGA
GCGTGGGTCTCGCGGTATCATTGCAGCACTGGGGCCAGATGGTAAGCCCTCCCGTATCGTAGTTATCTAC
ACGACGGGGAGTCAGGCAACTATGGATGAACGAAATAGACAGATCGCTGAGATAGGTGCCTCACTGATTA
AGCATTGGTAACTGTCAGACCAAGTTTACTCATATATACTTTAGATTGATTTAAAACTTCATTTTTAATT
TAAAAGGATCTAGGTGAAGATCCTTTTTGATAATCTCATGACCAAAATCCCTTAACGTGAGTTTTCGTTC
CACTGAGCGTCAGACCCCGTAGAAAAGATCAAAGGATCTTCTTGAGATCCTTTTTTTCTGCGCGTAATCT
GCTGCTTGCAAACAAAAAAACCACCGCTACCAGCGGTGGTTTGTTTGCCGGATCAAGAGCTACCAACTCT
TTTTCCGAAGGTAACTGGCTTCAGCAGAGCGCAGATACCAAATACTGTTCTTCTAGTGTAGCCGTAGTTA
GGCCACCACTTCAAGAACTCTGTAGCACCGCCTACATACCTCGCTCTGCTAATCCTGTTACCAGTGGCTG
CTGCCAGTGGCGATAAGTCGTGTCTTACCGGGTTGGACTCAAGACGATAGTTACCGGATAAGGCGCAGCG
GTCGGGCTGAACGGGGGGTTCGTGCACACAGCCCAGCTTGGAGCGAACGACCTACACCGAACTGAGATAC
CTACAGCGTGAGCTATGAGAAAGCGCCACGCTTCCCGAAGGGAGAAAGGCGGACAGGTATCCGGTAAGCG
GCAGGGTCGGAACAGGAGAGCGCACGAGGGAGCTTCCAGGGGGAAACGCCTGGTATCTTTATAGTCCTGT
CGGGTTTCGCCACCTCTGACTTGAGCGTCGATTTTTGTGATGCTCGTCAGGGGGGCGGAGCCTATGGAAA
AACGCCAGCAACGCGGCCTTTTTACGGTTCCTGGCCTTTTGCTGGCCTTTTGCTCACATGTTCTTTCCTG
CGTTATCCCCTGATTCTGTGGATAACCGTATTACCGCCTTTGAGTGAGCTGATACCGCTCGCCGCAGCCG
AACGACCGAGCGCAGCGAGTCAGTGAGCGAGGAAGCGGAAGAGCGCCCAATACGCAAACCGCCTCTCCCC
GCGCGTTGGCCGATTCATTAATGCAGCTGGCACGACAGGTTTCCCGACTGGAAAGCGGGCAGTGAGCGCA
ACGCAATTAATGTGAGTTAGCTCACTCATTAGGCACCCCAGGCTTTACACTTTATGCTTCCGGCTCGTAT
GTTGTGTGGAATTGTGAGCGGATAACAATTTCACACAGGAAACAGCTATGACCATGATTACGCCAAGCTT
GCATGCCTGCAGGTCGACTCTAGAGGATCCCCCGGGTGCCAGGGCGTGCCCTTGGGCTCCCCGGGCGCGT
ACTTCGAATAACTTTTGATTAAAAAAGAGATGAAGCAATACAAGAAATGTTGAAAAGTTTATGAAACATC
ACATTAGCGTGAGTTACGGCAGGATCAAAACCTTATAACAGTCACACTCAGGCAAAAAATCCTTCTTGAA
TATCCTTTATGCATCGCTAGAGCAAGGATTGAAAGCGCAAAGTATATATACAACCTTTTTTCCCCTCGTC
CTTGGGTCTTCGAGAAGACCTGTTTTAGAGCTAGAAATAGCAAGTTAAAATAAGGCTAGTCCGTTATCAA
CTTGAAAAAGTGGCACCGAGTCGGTGCTTTTTTTTGTCAAATGTTTTTCTTATTTTCATCATTGGGGACT
TTTTTGCCTACCTGGAGCCTGAGAGTTGTTCAATAAAATAAAAATGTTTCGTTTTTTTGCTTTCGCCAGT
ATTTATTATTTTTCATCAATATGTATTCAATTTGGTATGTATTTAGTAATTGTAATATATAGACGGTACC
CAGCATGCAATTCTATATTCTAAAAACACAAATGATACTTCTAAAAAAAAATCATGAATGGCATCAACTC
TGAATCAAATCTTTGCAGATGCACCTACTTCTCATTTCCACTGTCACATCATTTTTCCAGATCTCGCTGC
CTGTTATGTGGCCCACAAACCAAGACACGTTTTATGGCCATTAAAGCTGGCTGATCGTCGCCAAACACCA
AATACATAATGAATATGTACACATTCGAGAAAGAAGCGATCAAAGAAGCATCTTCGGGCGGAGTAGGAGA
ATGCGGAGGAGAAGGAGAACGAGCTGATCTAGTATCTCTCCACAATCCAATGCCAACTGACCAACTGGCC
ATATTCGGAGCAATTTGAAGCCAATTTCCATCGCCTGGCGATCGCTCCATTCTTGGCTATATGTTTTTCA
CCGTTACCCGGGGCCATTTTCAAAGACTCGTCGGCAAGATAAGATTGTGTCACTCGCTGTCTCTCTTCAT
TTGTCGAAGAATGCTGAGGAATTTCGCGATGACGTCGGCGAGTATTTTGAAGAATGAGAATAATTTGTAT
TTATACGAAAATCAGTTAGTGGAATTTTCTACAAAAACATGTTATCTATAGATAATTTTGTTGCAAAATA
TGTTGACTATGACAAAGATTGTATGTATATACCTTTAATGTATTCTCATTTTCTTATGTATTTATAATGG
CAATGATGATACTGATGATATTTTAAGATGATGCCAGACCAAAAGGCTTGAATTTCTGCGTCTTTTGCCG
AACGCAGTGCATGTGCAATTGTTGTTTTTTGGAATATTCAATTTTCGGACTGTCCGCTTTGATTTCAGTT
TCTTGGCTTATTCAAAAAGCAAAGTAAAGCCAAAAAAGCGAGATGGCAATACCAAATGCGGCAAAACGGT
AGTGGAAGGAAAGGGGTGCGGGGCAGCGGAAGGAAGGGTGGGGCGGGGCGTGGCGGGGTCTGTGGCTGGG
CGCGACGTCACCGACGTTGGAGCCACTCCTTTGACCATGTGTGCGTGTGTGTATTATTCGTGTCTCGCCA
CTCGCCGGTTGTTTTTTTCTTTTTATGCTGCGCTCTCTCTAGCGCCATCTCGCTTACGCATGCTCAACGC
ACCGCATGTTGCCGTTTCCTTTTATGCGTCATTTTGGCTCGAAATAGGCAATTATTTAAACAAAGATTAG
TCAACGAAAACGCTAAAATAAATAAGTCTACAATATGGTTACTTATTGCCATGTGTGTGCAGCCAACGAT
AGCAACAAAAGCAACAACACAGGTGGCTTTCCCTCTTTCACTTTTTGTTTGCAAGCCGCGTGCGAGCAAG
ACGGCACGACCGGCAAACGCAATTACGCTGACAAAGAGCAGACGAAGTTTTGGCGAAAAACATCAAGGCG
CCTGATACGAATGCATTTGCAATAACAATTGCGATATTTAATATTGTTTATGAAGCTGTTTGACTTCAAA
ACACACAAAAAAAAAAATAAAACAAATTATTTGAAAGAGAATTAGGAATCGGACGCTTATCGTTAGGGTA
ACAACAAGAAATGCTTACTGAGTCACAGCCTCTGGAAAACTGCCGCAAGCCAGAGAGAGAGAGAAAAAGA
GGGAGAGCAGCTTAGACCGCATGTGCTTGTGTGTGAGGCGTCTCTCTCTTCGTCTCTGTTGCGCAAACGC
ATAGACTGCACTGAAAAAATCGATTACCTATTTTTTATGAATGAATATTTGCACTATTACTATTCAAAAC
TATTAAGATAGCAATCACATTCAATAGCCAAATACTATACCACCTGAGCGATGCAACGAAATGATCAATT
TGAGCAAAAATGCTGCATATTTAGGACGGCATCATTATAGAAATGCTTCTTGCTGTGTACTTTTCTCTCG
TCTGGCAGCTGTTTCGCCGTTATTGTTAAAACCGGCTTAAGTTAGGTGTGTTTTCTACGACTAGTGAATG
CCCTACTAGAAGATGTGTGTTGCACAAAATGTCCCTGGAATAACCAATTTGAAGTGCAGATAGCAGTAAA
CGTAAGCTAATATGAATATTATTTAACTGTAATGTTTTAATATCGCTGGACATTACTAATAAACCCACTA
TAAACACATGTACATATGTATGTTTTGGCATACAATGAGTAGTTGGGGAAAAAATGTGTAAAAGCACCGT
GACCATCACAGCATAAAGATAACCAGCTGAAGTATCGAATATGAGTAACCCCCAAATTGAATCACATGCC
GCAACTGATAGGACCCATGGAAGTACACTCTTCATGGCGATATACAAGACACACACAAGCACGAACACCC
AGTTGCGGAGGAAATTCTCCGTAAATGAAAACCCAATCGGCGAACAATTCATACCCATATATGGTAAAAG
TTTTGAACGCGACTTGAGAGCGGAGAGCATTGCGGCTGATAAGGTTTTAGCGCTAAGCGGGCTTTATAAA
ACGGGCTGCGGGACCAGTTTTCATATCACTACCGTTTGAGTTCTTGTGCTGTGTGGATACTCCTCCCGAC
ACAAAGCCGCTCCATCAGCCAGCAGTCGTCTAATCCAGAGACCCCGGATCCAGGAATTCGCCCTTGTTTA
AACATGGTGAGCAAGGGCGAGGAGCTGTTCACCGGGGTGGTGCCCATCCTGGTCGAGCTGGACGGCGACG
TAAACGGCCACAAGTTCAGCGTGAGGGGCGAGGGCGAGGGCGATGCCACCAACGGCAAGCTGACCCTGAA
GTTCATCTGCACCACCGGCAAGCTGCCCGTGCCCTGGCCCACCCTCGTGACCACCCTGAGCCACGGCGTG
CAGTGCTTCGCCCGCTACCCCGACCACATGAAGCAGCACGACTTCTTCAAGTCCGCCATGCCCGAAGGCT
ACGTCCAGGAGCGCACCATCTTCTTCAAGGACGACGGCACCTACAAGACCCGCGCCGAGGTGAAGTTCGA
GGGCGACACCCTAGTGAACCGCATCGAGCTGAAGGGCGTCGACTTCAAGGAGGACGGCAACATCCTGGGG
CACAAGCTGGAGTACAACTTCAACAGCCACAACATCTATATCATGGCCGTCAAGCAGAAGAACGGCATCA
AGGTGAACTTCAAGATCCGCCACAACGTGGAGGACGGCAGCGTGCAGCTCGCCGACCACTACCAGCAGAA
CACCCCCATCGGCGACGGCCCCGTGCTGCTGCCCGACAGCCACTACCTGAGCACCCAGTCCGTGCTGAGC
AAAGACCCCAACGAGAAGCGCGATCACATGGTCCTGCTGGAGTTCCGCACCGCCGCCGGGATCACTCTCG
GCATGGACGAGCTGTACAAGCTTGAGGGCAGAGGAAGCCTTCTAACATGCGGTGACGTGGAGGAGAATCC
CGGCCCTGCTAGCGGTAGCGGCAGCGGTAGCATGACCGAGTACAAGCCCACGGTGCGCCTCGCCACCCGC
GACGACGTCCCCCGGGCCGTACGCACCCTCGCCGCCGCGTTCGCCGACTACCCCGCCACGCGCCACACCG
TCGACCCGGACCGCCACATCGAGCGGGTCACCGAGCTGCAAGAACTCTTCCTCACGCGCGTCGGGCTCGA
CATCGGCAAGGTGTGGGTCGCGGACGACGGCGCCGCGGTGGCGGTCTGGACCACGCCGGAGAGCGTCGAA
GCGGGGGCGGTGTTCGCCGAGATCGGCCCGCGCATGGCCGAGTTGAGCGGTTCCCGGCTGGCCGCGCAGC
AACAGATGGAAGGCCTCCTGGCGCCGCACCGGCCCAAGGAGCCCGCGTGGTTCCTGGCCACCGTCGGCGT
CTCGCCCGACCACCAGGGCAAGGGTCTGGGCAGCGCCGTCGTGCTCCCCGGAGTGGAGGCGGCCGAGCGC
GCCGGGGTGCCCGCCTTCCTGGAGACCTCCGCGCCCCGCAACCTCCCCTTCTACGAGCGGCTCGGCTTCA
CCGTCACCGCCGACGTCGAGGTGCCCGAAGGACCGCGCACCTGGTGCATGACCCGCAAGCCCGGTGCCTG
ACTCGAGGGATCCAGACATGATAAGATACATTGATGAGTTTGGACAAACCACAACTAGAATGCAGTGAAA
AAAATGCTTTATTTGTGAAATTTGTGATGCTATTGCTTTATTTGTAACCATTATAAGCTGCAATAAACAA
GTTAACAACAACAATTGCATTCATTTTATGTTTCAGGTTCAGGGGGAGGTGTGGGAGGTTTTTTAAAGCA
AGTAAAACCTCTACAAATGTGGTATGGCTGATTATGATCAGTCGACCGATGCCCTTGAGAGCCTTCAACC
CAGTCAGCTCCTTCCGGTGGGCGCGGGGCATGACTATCGTCGCCGCACTTATGGTACGCGCCCGGGGAGC
CCAAGGGCACGCCCTGGCACCCGAAGGGCGAATTCACTGGCCGTCGTTTTACAACGTCGTGACTGGGAAA
ACCCTGGCGTTACCCAACTTAATCGCCTTGCAGCACATCCCCCTTTCGCCAGCTGGCGTAATAGCGAAGA
GGCCCGCACCGATCGCCCTTCCCAACAGTTGCGCAGCCTGAATGGCGAATGGCGCCTGATGCGGTATTTT
CTCCTTACGCATCTGTGCGGTATTTCACACCGCATATGGTGCACTCTCAGTACAATCTGCTCTGATGCCG
CATAGTTAAGCCAGCCCCGACACCCGCCAACACCCGCTGACGCGCCCTGACGGGCTTGTCTGCTCCCGGC
ATCCGCTTACAGACAAGCTGTGACCGTCTCCGGGAGCTGCATGTGTCAGAGGTTTTCACCGTCATCACCG
AAACGCGCGA
Features (pLannotate 1.2.2; 20 found; start..end, strand, type, name):
     96..200     +  promoter       AmpR promoter: bla
    201..1061    +  CDS            AmpR: β-lactamase; bla; confers resistance to ampicillin, carbenicillin, and related antibiotics
   1232..1820    +  rep_origin     ori: high-copy-number ColE1/pMB1/pBR322/pUC origin of replication
   2003..2095    +  CDS            lacI (fragment): lac repressor; lacI; The lac repressor binds to the lac operator to inhibit transcription in E. coli. This inhibition can be relieved by adding lactose or isopropyl-β-D-thiogalactopyranoside (IPTG).
   2108..2129    +  protein_bind   CAP binding site: CAP binding activates transcription in the presence of cAMP. E. coli catabolite activator protein
   2144..2174    +  promoter       lac promoter: promoter for the E. coli lac operon
   2182..2198    +  protein_bind   lac operator: The lac repressor binds to the lac operator to inhibit transcription in E. coli. This inhibition can be relieved by adding lactose or isopropyl-β-D-thiogalactopyranoside (IPTG). lac repressor encoded by lacI
   2235..2272    -  misc_feature   MCS (fragment): pUC18/19 multiple cloning site
   2276..2309    +  protein_bind   attB: minimal attB site for the φC31 integrase (Groth et al., 2000) phage φC31 integrase
   2542..2617    +  misc_RNA       gRNA scaffold: guide RNA scaffold for the Streptococcus pyogenes CRISPR/Cas9 system
   2853..5362    +  promoter       Ac5 promoter: Drosophila melanogaster actin 5C promoter
   5394..6110    +  CDS            EBFP2: EBFP2 is a basic (constitutively fluorescent) blue fluorescent protein published in 2007, derived from Aequorea victoria. It is reported to be a rapidly-maturing monomer with moderate acid sensitivity.
   6192..6791    +  CDS            PuroR: puromycin N-acetyltransferase; pac from Streptomyces alboniger; confers resistance to puromycin
   6799..6933    -  polyA_signal   SV40 poly(A) signal: SV40 polyadenylation signal
   6956..7040    -  CDS            large T antigen (fragment): large T antigen from SV40 (simian virus 40)
   7041..7123    +  CDS            TcR (fragment): tetracycline efflux protein; tet; confers resistance to tetracycline
   7127..7160    -  protein_bind   attB: minimal attB site for the φC31 integrase (Groth et al., 2000) phage φC31 integrase
   7172..7329    +  CDS            lacZα (fragment): LacZα fragment of β-galactosidase; lacZ fragment
   7335..7434    -  misc_feature   bom (fragment): basis of mobility region from pBR322
   7536..1       -  CDS            rop (fragment) (across the origin): Rop protein, which maintains plasmids at low copy number; rop
