[The description below was written by a language model from this plasmid's Addgene catalogue record and pLannotate feature annotations shown in this document.]
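Description:
pLib6.4B-Agam_557 is an empty sgRNA-library backbone built on pUC19 for CRISPR work in insect, particularly mosquito, cells. It replicates in E. coli from the high-copy pUC/ColE1 origin and is selected with ampicillin through the bla gene. The remaining bacterial annotations (lac promoter/operator, lacZα, lacI, rop, bom and TcR fragments) are remnants of the cloning vector rather than functional parts of the payload.

The working cassette lies between two minimal φC31 attB sites in opposite orientations, an arrangement that allows φC31 integrase to swap the intervening DNA into a matching attP acceptor locus by recombinase-mediated cassette exchange. Inside this interval are two units. The first is an sgRNA expression unit in which, according to the catalogue entry, the Anopheles gambiae U6-1 (AGAP013557) RNA polymerase III promoter drives a guide fused to the Streptococcus pyogenes Cas9 gRNA scaffold. The promoter itself is not annotated in the feature table, but presumably lies in the unannotated gap between the first attB and the scaffold. Targeting sequences are inserted through a BbsI cloning cassette, so the plasmid carries no guide as supplied. The second unit uses the Drosophila melanogaster actin 5C promoter to express EBFP2 linked by a 2A peptide to puromycin N-acetyltransferase, followed by an SV40 polyadenylation signal. This gives blue fluorescence and puromycin resistance from a single transcript.

Because each integrated cell receives one marked sgRNA cassette at a defined site, the vector suits pooled CRISPR knockout screening in attP-bearing mosquito cell lines or organisms. Cas9 is not encoded here and must be provided separately.
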