Addgene plasmid #176667: pLib6.4B-Agam_557
Purpose: (Empty Backbone) Expression of sgRNA under An. gambiae U6-1 (AGAP013557) promoter & delivery of D.mel-Actin5C::EBFP2-2A-puro|sgRNA cassette through PhiC31 RCME to AttP acceptor cell line/organism
Depositing lab: Norbert Perrimon. Depositing organization: Harvard Medical School. Publication: Bioinformatic and cell-based tools for pooled CRISPR knockout screening in mosquitos. Viswanatha R, Mameli E, Rodiger J, Merckaert P, Feitosa-Suntheimer F, Colpitts TM, Mohr SE, Hu Y, Perrimon N. Nat Commun. 2021 Nov 24;12(1):6825. doi: 10.1038/s41467-021-27129-3. PubMed 34819517.
Backbone
  Vector backbone: pUC19
  Vector type: Insect Expression ; CRISPR
  Selectable markers: Puromycin
Growth in bacteria
  Bacterial resistance: Ampicillin, 100 μg/mL
  Growth temperature: 37°C
  Growth strain: DH5alpha
  Copy number: High Copy
Gene/Insert
  Gene/Insert name: None
Terms and licenses: Academic/Nonprofit Terms; Industry Terms: Not Available to Industry
Depositor comments: Cloning of sgRNA targeting sequence into BbsI cassette. Please visit https://www.biorxiv.org/content/10.1101/2021.03.29.437496v2 for bioRxiv preprint.
How to cite: pLib6.4B-Agam_557 was a gift from Norbert Perrimon (Addgene plasmid # 176667 ; http://n2t.net/addgene:176667 ; RRID:Addgene_176667)
